LOCUS       GGA_CrCas9_p8UASTEF-EY 12713 bp ds-DNA circular 22-SEP-2020
DEFINITION  .
FEATURES             Location/Qualifiers
     misc_feature    3696..3773
                     /label="sgRNA"
                     /ApEinfo_revcolor=#9eafd2
                     /ApEinfo_fwdcolor=#9eafd2
     misc_feature    7..10
                     /label="Geneious type: ligation"
                     /ApEinfo_revcolor=#84b0dc
                     /ApEinfo_fwdcolor=#84b0dc
     CDS             complement(1025..1885)
                     /label="ampR (rev) CDS"
                     /ApEinfo_revcolor=#75c6a9
                     /ApEinfo_fwdcolor=#75c6a9
     misc_feature    6994..8295
                     /label="p8UASxpr-Tef"
                     /ApEinfo_revcolor=#d6b295
                     /ApEinfo_fwdcolor=#d6b295
     misc_feature    2125..2128
                     /label="Geneious type: ligation"
                     /ApEinfo_revcolor=#ffef86
                     /ApEinfo_fwdcolor=#ffef86
     misc_feature    3507..3531
                     /label="misc_feature"
                     /ApEinfo_revcolor=#faac61
                     /ApEinfo_fwdcolor=#faac61
     stem_loop       complement(2097..2116)
                     /label="stem_loop"
                     /ApEinfo_revcolor=#c7b0e3
                     /ApEinfo_fwdcolor=#c7b0e3
     misc_feature    6..10
                     /label="PstI misc_feature"
                     /ApEinfo_revcolor=#9eafd2
                     /ApEinfo_fwdcolor=#9eafd2
     misc_feature    2600..2799
                     /label="Geneious type: promoter prokaryote"
                     /ApEinfo_revcolor=#d6b295
                     /ApEinfo_fwdcolor=#d6b295
     misc_feature    2130..2134
                     /label="Bbsi misc_feature"
                     /ApEinfo_revcolor=#b7e6d7
                     /ApEinfo_fwdcolor=#b7e6d7
     misc_feature    2151..2568
                     /label="Promotor_SCR1-tRNA"
                     /ApEinfo_revcolor=#c6c9d1
                     /ApEinfo_fwdcolor=#c6c9d1
     misc_feature    6151..6278
                     /label="tLIP2"
                     /ApEinfo_revcolor=#c6c9d1
                     /ApEinfo_fwdcolor=#c6c9d1
     misc_feature    11..11
                     /label="misc_feature"
                     /ApEinfo_revcolor=#85dae9
                     /ApEinfo_fwdcolor=#85dae9
     misc_feature    12459..12704
                     /label="CYC-t"
                     /ApEinfo_revcolor=#ffef86
                     /ApEinfo_fwdcolor=#ffef86
     misc_feature    8305..12444
                     /label="Codon opt CAS 9 SV40"
                     /ApEinfo_revcolor=#85dae9
                     /ApEinfo_fwdcolor=#85dae9
     misc_feature    2497..2568
                     /label="tRNA-Gly"
                     /ApEinfo_revcolor=#b4abac
                     /ApEinfo_fwdcolor=#b4abac
     misc_feature    12..83
                     /label="E. coli his operon terminator misc_feature"
                     /ApEinfo_revcolor=#9eafd2
                     /ApEinfo_fwdcolor=#9eafd2
     primer_bind     complement(147..166)
                     /label="primer_bind"
                     /ApEinfo_revcolor=#b7e6d7
                     /ApEinfo_fwdcolor=#b7e6d7
     misc_feature    2151..2569
                     /label="sgRNA"
                     /ApEinfo_revcolor=#84b0dc
                     /ApEinfo_fwdcolor=#84b0dc
     CDS             2826..3500
                     /label="mrfp1 CDS"
                     /ApEinfo_revcolor=#d6b295
                     /ApEinfo_fwdcolor=#d6b295
     primer_bind     complement(1147..1178)
                     /label="primer_bind"
                     /ApEinfo_revcolor=#84b0dc
                     /ApEinfo_fwdcolor=#84b0dc
     CDS             complement(251..865)
                     /label="rep(pMB1) (rev) CDS"
                     /ApEinfo_revcolor=#84b0dc
                     /ApEinfo_fwdcolor=#84b0dc
     primer_bind     1147..1178
                     /label="primer_bind"
                     /ApEinfo_revcolor=#ff9ccd
                     /ApEinfo_fwdcolor=#ff9ccd
     primer_bind     2008..2027
                     /label="primer_bind"
                     /ApEinfo_revcolor=#f58a5e
                     /ApEinfo_fwdcolor=#f58a5e
     misc_feature    6286..6711
                     /label="CloningVector"
                     /ApEinfo_revcolor=#f8d3a9
                     /ApEinfo_fwdcolor=#f8d3a9
     stem_loop       20..54
                     /label="stem_loop"
                     /ApEinfo_revcolor=#faac61
                     /ApEinfo_fwdcolor=#faac61
     misc_feature    12421..12441
                     /label="SV40 NLS"
                     /ApEinfo_revcolor=#f58a5e
                     /ApEinfo_fwdcolor=#f58a5e
     misc_feature    3862..3975
                     /label="Yl-ARS1"
                     /ApEinfo_revcolor=#b4abac
                     /ApEinfo_fwdcolor=#b4abac
     misc_feature    2136..2136
                     /label="Geneious type: Editing History Insertion"
                     /ApEinfo_revcolor=#ffef86
                     /ApEinfo_fwdcolor=#ffef86
     misc_feature    2594..2597
                     /label="Geneious type: ligation"
                     /ApEinfo_revcolor=#b7e6d7
                     /ApEinfo_fwdcolor=#b7e6d7
     misc_feature    4389..6146
                     /label="EYK"
                     /ApEinfo_revcolor=#3366ff
                     /ApEinfo_fwdcolor=#3366ff
     misc_feature    6712..6938
                     /label="ARS-Cen1"
                     /ApEinfo_revcolor=#c6c9d1
                     /ApEinfo_fwdcolor=#c6c9d1
     misc_feature    complement(2084..2087)
                     /label="end of terminator misc_feature"
                     /ApEinfo_revcolor=#d59687
                     /ApEinfo_fwdcolor=#d59687
     misc_feature    2125..2129
                     /label="EcoRI misc_feature"
                     /ApEinfo_revcolor=#ffef86
                     /ApEinfo_fwdcolor=#ffef86
     misc_feature    7020..7128
                     /label="1UAS"
                     /ApEinfo_revcolor=#ff9ccd
                     /ApEinfo_fwdcolor=#ff9ccd
     misc_feature    2808..2819
                     /label="Geneious type: RBS"
                     /ApEinfo_revcolor=#faac61
                     /ApEinfo_fwdcolor=#faac61
     misc_feature    2594..2599
                     /label="Geneious type: motif"
                     /ApEinfo_revcolor=#c7b0e3
                     /ApEinfo_fwdcolor=#c7b0e3
     misc_feature    2134..2135
                     /label="Geneious type: Editing History Deletion"
                     /ApEinfo_revcolor=#f8d3a9
                     /ApEinfo_fwdcolor=#f8d3a9
     misc_feature    1164..1164
                     /label="Geneious type: Editing History Replacement"
                     /ApEinfo_revcolor=#d59687
                     /ApEinfo_fwdcolor=#d59687
     misc_feature    2594..3668
                     /label="RFP"
                     /ApEinfo_revcolor=#f8d3a9
                     /ApEinfo_fwdcolor=#f8d3a9
     misc_feature    3540..3668
                     /label="Geneious type: Terminator"
                     /ApEinfo_revcolor=#f58a5e
                     /ApEinfo_fwdcolor=#f58a5e
     misc_feature    4007..4379
                     /label="pTEF"
                     /ApEinfo_revcolor=#c6c9d1
                     /ApEinfo_fwdcolor=#c6c9d1
     misc_feature    266..266
                     /label="ORI misc_feature"
                     /ApEinfo_revcolor=#85dae9
                     /ApEinfo_fwdcolor=#85dae9
     primer          complement(5148..5169)
                     /label="ForT7Endon Test Rv_ EYK"
                     /note="sequence: CCTTGAACTTTACGAAGGATCG"
                     /ApEinfo_revcolor=#b4abac
                     /ApEinfo_fwdcolor=#b4abac
     primer          2143..2160
                     /label="Promoter PolIII_GGP_A_Fw"
                     /note="sequence: gggGGTCTCtGCCTcctgacgtCCCCAGTTGC"
                     /ApEinfo_revcolor=#b4abac
                     /ApEinfo_fwdcolor=#b4abac
     primer          complement(8633..8654)
                     /label="Cas9_1_Rv"
                     /note="sequence: GGGTGTCGCTCGTGCTTCTTGT"
                     /ApEinfo_revcolor=#ff9ccd
                     /ApEinfo_fwdcolor=#ff9ccd
     primer          11121..11145
                     /label="Cas9_6_Fw"
                     /note="sequence: GAACACCAAGTACGACGAGAACGAC"
                     /ApEinfo_revcolor=#c7b0e3
                     /ApEinfo_fwdcolor=#c7b0e3
     primer          complement(3966..3988)
                     /label="DRSfinal_ARS_GGP_B_Rv"
                     /note="sequence: GGGGGTCTCtACCTAGCGGCCGCATACTACTG"
                     /ApEinfo_revcolor=#d59687
                     /ApEinfo_fwdcolor=#d59687
     primer          complement(3648..3685)
                     /label="RFP_SfiI_Rv"
                     /note="sequence: ccGGCCCAGATGGCCtatataaacgcagaaaggcccac"
                     /ApEinfo_revcolor=#ffef86
                     /ApEinfo_fwdcolor=#ffef86
     primer          2579..2614
                     /label="RFP_SfiI_Fw"
                     /note="sequence: ccGGCCATCTGGGCCctagagcaatacgcaaaccgc"
                     /ApEinfo_revcolor=#84b0dc
                     /ApEinfo_fwdcolor=#84b0dc
     primer          8305..8331
                     /label="Cas9_1_Fw"
                     /note="sequence: ATGGATAAGAAATACTCCATTGGCCTG"
                     /ApEinfo_revcolor=#faac61
                     /ApEinfo_fwdcolor=#faac61
     primer          complement(2548..2579)
                     /label="promoter PolIII_BsmbI Sfi Avr_Rv"
                     /note="sequence:
                     gggCCTAGGGGCCCAGATGGCCCGTCTCtCGAACCGGGGGCCCATCGATG"
                     /ApEinfo_revcolor=#c7b0e3
                     /ApEinfo_fwdcolor=#c7b0e3
     primer          complement(2548..2575)
                     /label="Promoter PolIII_BsmbI_Rv"
                     /note="sequence: CGTCTCtCGAACCGGGGGCCCATCGATG"
                     /ApEinfo_revcolor=#c6c9d1
                     /ApEinfo_fwdcolor=#c6c9d1
     primer          complement(3749..3767)
                     /label="Verif sgRNA_Rv"
                     /note="sequence: AAGCACCGACTCGGTGCCA"
                     /ApEinfo_revcolor=#c6c9d1
                     /ApEinfo_fwdcolor=#c6c9d1
     primer          2137..2156
                     /label="Promoter PolIII_GGP_O_Fw"
                     /note="sequence: GGGGGTCTCtCTGACCTgacgtCCCCAG"
                     /ApEinfo_revcolor=#75c6a9
                     /ApEinfo_fwdcolor=#75c6a9
     primer          6913..6938
                     /label="ARS-Cen1_Verif_Fw"
                     /note="sequence: GATGGCATCCCTAAATTTGATGAAAG"
                     /ApEinfo_revcolor=#9eafd2
                     /ApEinfo_fwdcolor=#9eafd2
     primer          complement(3966..3987)
                     /label="DRSfinal_ARS_GGP_M_Rv"
                     /note="sequence: GGGGGTCTCtCGCAACCTAGCGGCCGCATACTACTG"
                     /ApEinfo_revcolor=#f58a5e
                     /ApEinfo_fwdcolor=#f58a5e
     primer          2494..2518
                     /label="Verif sgRNA_Fw"
                     /note="sequence: CTTtGAAAAATACCTCTAATGCGCC"
                     /ApEinfo_revcolor=#c6c9d1
                     /ApEinfo_fwdcolor=#c6c9d1
     primer          11681..11702
                     /label="Cas9_7_Fw"
                     /note="sequence: GGGACCCCAAGAAGTACGGAGG"
                     /ApEinfo_revcolor=#b7e6d7
                     /ApEinfo_fwdcolor=#b7e6d7
     primer          4402..4423
                     /label="ForT7Endon test Fw_EYK"
                     /note="sequence: ATCTGTTCAACGAGACTGACGA"
                     /ApEinfo_revcolor=#85dae9
                     /ApEinfo_fwdcolor=#85dae9
ORIGIN
        1 tcttcctgca gtccggcaaa aaagggcaag gtgtcaccac cctgcccttt ttctttaaaa
       61 ccgaaaagat tacttcgcgt tatgcaggct tcctcgctca ctgactcgct gcgctcggtc
      121 gttcggctgc ggcgagcggt atcagctcac tcaaaggcgg taatacggtt atccacagaa
      181 tcaggggata acgcaggaaa gaacatgtga gcaaaaggcc agcaaaaggc caggaaccgt
      241 aaaaaggccg cgttgctggc gtttttccac aggctccgcc cccctgacga gcatcacaaa
      301 aatcgacgct caagtcagag gtggcgaaac ccgacaggac tataaagata ccaggcgttt
      361 ccccctggaa gctccctcgt gcgctctcct gttccgaccc tgccgcttac cggatacctg
      421 tccgcctttc tcccttcggg aagcgtggcg ctttctcata gctcacgctg taggtatctc
      481 agttcggtgt aggtcgttcg ctccaagctg ggctgtgtgc acgaaccccc cgttcagccc
      541 gaccgctgcg ccttatccgg taactatcgt cttgagtcca acccggtaag acacgactta
      601 tcgccactgg cagcagccac tggtaacagg attagcagag cgaggtatgt aggcggtgct
      661 acagagttct tgaagtggtg gcctaactac ggctacacta gaagaacagt atttggtatc
      721 tgcgctctgc tgaagccagt taccttcgga aaaagagttg gtagctcttg atccggcaaa
      781 caaaccaccg ctggtagcgg tggttttttt gtttgcaagc agcagattac gcgcagaaaa
      841 aaaggatctc aagaagatcc tttgatcttt tctacggggt ctgacgctca gtggaacgaa
      901 aactcacgtt aagggatttt ggtcatgaga ttatcaaaaa ggatcttcac ctagatcctt
      961 ttaaattaaa aatgaagttt taaatcaatc taaagtatat atgagtaaac ttggtctgac
     1021 agttaccaat gcttaatcag tgaggcacct atctcagcga tctgtctatt tcgttcatcc
     1081 atagttgcct gactccccgt cgtgtagata actacgatac gggagggctt accatctggc
     1141 cccagtgctg caatgatacc gcgcgaccca cgctcaccgg ctccagattt atcagcaata
     1201 aaccagccag ccggaagggc cgagcgcaga agtggtcctg caactttatc cgcctccatc
     1261 cagtctatta attgttgccg ggaagctaga gtaagtagtt cgccagttaa tagtttgcgc
     1321 aacgttgttg ccattgctac aggcatcgtg gtgtcacgct cgtcgtttgg tatggcttca
     1381 ttcagctccg gttcccaacg atcaaggcga gttacatgat cccccatgtt gtgcaaaaaa
     1441 gcggttagct ccttcggtcc tccgatcgtt gtcagaagta agttggccgc agtgttatca
     1501 ctcatggtta tggcagcact gcataattct cttactgtca tgccatccgt aagatgcttt
     1561 tctgtgactg gtgagtactc aaccaagtca ttctgagaat agtgtatgcg gcgaccgagt
     1621 tgctcttgcc cggcgtcaat acgggataat accgcgccac atagcagaac tttaaaagtg
     1681 ctcatcattg gaaaacgttc ttcggggcga aaactctcaa ggatcttacc gctgttgaga
     1741 tccagttcga tataacccac tcgtgcaccc aactgatctt cagcatcttt tactttcacc
     1801 agcgtttctg ggtgagcaaa aacaggaagg caaaatgccg caaaaaaggg aataagggcg
     1861 acacggaaat gttgaatact catactcttc ctttttcaat attattgaag catttatcag
     1921 ggttattgtc tcatgagcgg atacatattt gaatgtattt agaaaaataa acaaataggg
     1981 gttccgcgca catttccccg aaaagtgcca cctgacgtct aagaaaccat tattatcatg
     2041 acattaacct ataaaaatag gcgtatcacg aggcagaatt tcagataaaa aaaatcctta
     2101 gctttcgcta aggatgattt ctggaattcg aagagcctCT GACCTgacgt CCCCAGTTGC
     2161 AAAAGTTGAC ACAACTCTAG ATCTGCTTCC AAATATAGAA TCATAACAAG GGTTAGGGTG
     2221 TGATTATATA ATATTGGTCT TAATTGATGT GCTAGGGCTT TAAAAGTTGG TTAAAATAAC
     2281 GCTCTAATGC CTTTTTAATA TATTGTCTTT TTCAAAATCT CAAATCGGAC ACTTCTTCGT
     2341 GTATGAGACT CCATTTTTTG GCTCCGTCAC GTGATATGTA TTATCAGCTA TAGTGGTGTA
     2401 AACAAAGTTT TTTACTAGCT GTAATGGCAT TTTGTCGGAG TGGTAAATCG CCTTCTTGTT
     2461 GTGCGTTCGA GTTCTGGACT CTGCACTGGG CTACTTtGAA AAATACCTCT AATGCGCCGA
     2521 TGGTTTAGTG GTAAAATCCA TCGTTGCCAT CGATGGGCCC CCGGTTCGaG AGACGgggcc
     2581 GGCCATCTGG GCCctagagc aatacgcaaa ccgcctctcc ccgcgcgttg gccgattcat
     2641 taatgcagct ggcacgacag gtttcccgac tggaaagcgg gcagtgagcg caacgcaatt
     2701 aatgtgagtt agctcactca ttaggcaccc caggctttac actttatgct tccggctcgt
     2761 atgttgtgtg gaattgtgag cggataacaa tttcacacat actagagaaa gaggagaaat
     2821 actagatggc ttcctccgaa gacgttatca aagagttcat gcgtttcaaa gttcgtatgg
     2881 aaggttccgt taacggtcac gagttcgaaa tcgaaggtga aggtgaaggt cgtccgtacg
     2941 aaggtaccca gaccgctaaa ctgaaagtta ccaaaggtgg tccgctgccg ttcgcttggg
     3001 acatcctgtc cccgcagttc cagtacggtt ccaaagctta cgttaaacac ccggctgaca
     3061 tcccggacta cctgaaactg tccttcccgg aaggtttcaa atgggaacgt gttatgaact
     3121 tcgaagacgg tggtgttgtt accgttaccc aggactcctc cctgcaagac ggtgagttca
     3181 tctacaaagt taaactgcgt ggtaccaact tcccgtccga cggtccggtt atgcagaaaa
     3241 aaaccatggg ttgggaagct tccaccgaac gtatgtaccc ggaagacggt gctctgaaag
     3301 gtgaaatcaa aatgcgtctg aaactgaaag acggtggtca ctacgacgct gaagttaaaa
     3361 ccacctacat ggctaaaaaa ccggttcagc tgccgggtgc ttacaaaacc gacatcaaac
     3421 tggacatcac ctcccacaac gaagactaca ccatcgttga acagtacgaa cgtgctgaag
     3481 gtcgtcactc caccggtgct taataacgct gatagtgcta gtgtagatcg ctactagagc
     3541 caggcatcaa ataaaacgaa aggctcagtc gaaagactgg gcctttcgtt ttatctgttg
     3601 tttgtcggtg aacgctctct actagagtca cactggctca ccttcgggtg ggcctttctg
     3661 cgtttatata GGCCATCTGG GCCgggggCG TCTCtGAGCT AGAAATAGCA AGTTAAAATA
     3721 AGGCTAGTCC GTTATCAACT TGAAAAAGTG GCACCGAGTC GGTGCTTTTT TTTacgtcTA
     3781 AGAAACCATT ATTATCATGA CATTAACCTA TAAAAATAGG CGTATCACGA GGCCCAGATC
     3841 CTCTAGAGTC GAAGCGGCCG CTATGTCTGA TAAAAGGATG TAACATAGGC AAGCTGCTCG
     3901 TGAGTGTTGA GTACGAACCT TAGATCCAAA TCACCCGCAC CCACGGATAT ACTTGCTTGA
     3961 ATATACAGTA GTATGCGGCC GCTAGGTCTG TTATCCCTAG ATCGATATAG AGacTgggtt
     4021 ggcggcgcat ttgtgtccca aaaaacagcc ccaattgccc caattgaccc caaattgacc
     4081 cagtagcgga cccaaccccg gcgagagccc ccttcacccc acatatcaaa cctcccccgg
     4141 ttcccacact tgccgttaag ggcgtagggt actgcagtct ggaatctacg cttgttcaga
     4201 ctttgtacta gtttctttgt ctggccatcc gggtaaccca tgccggacgc aaaatagact
     4261 actgaaaatt tttttgcttt gtggttggga ctttagccaa gggtataaaa gaccaccgtc
     4321 cccgaattac ctttcctctt cttttctctc tctccttgtc aactcacacc cgaaggatcg
     4381 GATCCACAAT GTCCACAAAA CATCTGTTCA ACGAGACTGA CGAGCTCGTG CTCAAGTCTC
     4441 TCGAGGGAGT TCAGGCTTCC CGATCAGCGT CCATTCTCTC CCACAGATTC AAGGTGCTCT
     4501 ACAACGGAAC CCATTCCGCT GACCGAGTTG CAGTTCTTTC TGGAGGAGGC TCTGGCCACG
     4561 AGCCTGCCCA CGCCGGCTTT GTGGGAGACA ACATGCTGAC CGGTGCCATC TGTGGCCCCG
     4621 TCTTCGCGTC CCCTTCAGCC AAGCAGGTCG AGGCCGGCTG CAAGCTCGTG CCCTCCGACA
     4681 AGGGTCATAT TCTGGTCGTC ACCAACTACA CCGGCGACAT GTTGCATTTT GGCCTCGCGG
     4741 CCGAGAAGCT CAAGTCTCAG GGCCACAAGG TCGGCATCAT TAAGTCTGCC GACGATGTGG
     4801 CTGTCGACCG AAAGAGCGGT GGTCTGGTCG GTCGACGAGG ACTGGCTGGA ACTGTGCTTC
     4861 TGGACAAGAT TGTCGGAGGA GCTGCCTGGG ACAAGCTGTC CTTTGATGAA TGCATGGCCA
     4921 TTGGAACCGA GGTGGCCGAG AACACCGCAA CCGCCTCAAT TGGACTGGAC TACTGCCACG
     4981 TTCCTGGTCG ATCCGTTGAG AACCACGTGT CGCTCGACCA GAACGAGTGT CAATTCGGCC
     5041 TGGGTATTCA CAATGAGCCC GGAGTCAAGA CCATCAACCC CGTGCCTGCC CCTGAGTCCA
     5101 TGGTTGATAC TCTGCTCAAG TACCTAGTTT CGCAGGACGA CCCCGAGCGA TCCTTCGTAA
     5161 AGTTCAAGGA GGGCGACGAG GTCATTCTCC TGGCCAACAA CCTCGGTGGA ATTTCCACCA
     5221 TTGAGATGCG GGCTGCTGTC CAGCTTGCCC GAGAGCAACT CGAGAAGACC CACAAGATCA
     5281 AGTCTGTGCG AGTTCTGTGC GGCACCTTCA TGAGCTCTCT CAACGCTCCC GGCTTCTCTA
     5341 TCACCCTGGT GAACCTGTCT AACGGCTCCC ACAGCAAGAA CGTGCTCAAG TACCTGGACG
     5401 CTGTGTCCGA CGCCCCTGCC TGGGTCAATG TGGCCCCTCC TACCTCGGTC AAGCCCTTTA
     5461 TCAACGAGGA CAAGATCTTC GACGACGAGA CTTCCAACAT TAAGGCTCCC ACACTGGACA
     5521 TTCCTGAACA GACCGTGGTT GCTGCTCTCA CTCAGGCCTC CCAGAACATT ATCAAGGCCG
     5581 AGCCTCAGCT TACTGCATGG GATACCGAAA TGGGAGATGG AGACTGTGGA CACACCATTG
     5641 AACATGGCTG CCGAGCTCTT CTCGAGTACC TCAACAAGAA CAAGAGCGAC CCAAAGGCTC
     5701 TCGAGATCAT CCCCATTGTG CGGGCTGTCG TTCACATCAC CGAGGAGGAT ATGGGAGGCA
     5761 CCCTGGGAGC TATCTTCGGC ATTTTTTTTG CCTCTTTCCT TAACGCTCTT CTGCTGGACC
     5821 CTCTGTCCCA TAAGACTGAT GTCAATGTGA CTGATAAGCT CGTCAACGCT GCTAACACCG
     5881 GTCTGGAAAG TCTCATGAAC CACACTCCTG CTCGACCTGG TGACCGAACT GTCATGGACG
     5941 TGTTGATCCC CTACGTGCAG TCTCTGGTGT CCACCAAGGA TATCAAGGAG GCCGCTCTCA
     6001 AGGCCAAGCA GGCTGCCGAG GGCACCAAGA AGATCAAGCC TCGTCTTGGA CGAGCAGTCT
     6061 ATGTTGGGGA GAAGGACGGT GAGCTTCCTC CCGACCCTGG AGCTTGGGCT GTCTACGAGC
     6121 TGGTTGATGG TTTTGCCAAC CACAAGTAGC ctagggtgtc tgtggtatct aagctattta
     6181 tcactcttta caacttctac ctcaactatc tactttaata aatgaatatc gtttattctc
     6241 tatgattact gtatatgcgt tcctctaaga caaatcgaat GACGGGGCCC TTTCGTCaCG
     6301 CGCGTTTCGG TGATGACGGT GAAAACCTCT GACACATGCA GCTCCCGGtG ACGGTCACAG
     6361 CTTGTCTGTA AGCGGATGCC GGGAGCAGAC AAGCCCGTCA GGGCGCGTCA GCGGGTGTTG
     6421 GCGGGTGTCG GGGCTGGCTT AACTATGCGG CATCAGAGCA GATTGTACTG AGAGTGCACC
     6481 ATATGCGGTG TGAAATACCG CACAGATGCG TAAGGAGAAA ATACCGCATC AGGCGCCATT
     6541 CGCCATTCAG GCTGCGCAAC TGTTGGGAAG GGCGATCGGT GCGGGCCTCT TCGCTATTAC
     6601 GCCAGCTGGC GAAAGGGGGA TGTGCTGCAA GGCGATTAAG TTGGGTAACG CCAGGGTTTT
     6661 CCCAGTCACG ACGTTGTAAA ACGACGGCCA GTGAATTCGA GCTCGGTACC CGCTTTTCGT
     6721 AGATAATGGA ATACAAATGG ATATCCAGAG TATACACATG GATAGTATAC ACTGACACGA
     6781 CAATTCTGTA TCTCTTTATG TTAACTACTG TGAGGCGTTA AATAGAGCTT GATATATAAA
     6841 ATGTTACATT TCACAGTCTG AACTTTTGCA GATTACCTAA TTTGGTAAGA TATTAATTAT
     6901 GAACTGAAAG TTGATGGCAT CCCTAAATTT GATGAAAGGG GGAaCCCCCG GGTTCGAAGG
     6961 TACCAAGGAA GCATGCGGTA CCCGAATTCG CTTCGATACG CGTatcgatg atacgcgtcc
     7021 atgCtgaggt gtctcacaag tgccgtgcag tcccgccccc acttgcttct ctttgtgtgt
     7081 agtgtacgta cattatcgag agggttgttc ccgcccacct cgatccggca tgctgaggtg
     7141 tctcacaagt gccgtgcagt cccgccccca cttgcttctc tttgtgtgta gtgtacgtac
     7201 attatcgaga gggttgttcc cgcccacctc gatccggcat gctgaggtgt ctcacaagtg
     7261 ccgtgcagtc ccgcccccac ttgcttctct ttgtgtgtag tgtacgtaca ttatcgagag
     7321 ggttgttccc gcccacctcg atccggcatg ctgaggtgtc tcacaagtgc cgtgcagtcc
     7381 cgcccccact tgcttctctt tgtgtgtagt gtacgtacat tatcgagagg gttgttcccg
     7441 cccacctcga tccgGcatgC tgaggtgtct cacaagtgcc gtgcagtccc gcccccactt
     7501 gcttctcttt gtgtgtagtg tacgtacatt atcgagaggg ttgttcccgc ccacctcgat
     7561 ccggcatgct gaggtgtctc acaagtgccg tgcagtcccg cccccacttg cttctctttg
     7621 tgtgtagtgt acgtacatta tcgagagggt tgttcccgcc cacctcgatc cggcatgctg
     7681 aggtgtctca caagtgccgt gcagtcccgc ccccacttgc ttctctttgt gtgtagtgta
     7741 cgtacattat cgagagggtt gttcccgccc acctcgatcc ggcatgctga ggtgtctcac
     7801 aagtgccgtg cagtcccgcc cccacttgct tctctttgtg tgtagtgtac gtacattatc
     7861 gagagggttg ttcccgccca cctcgatccg gcatgcactg atcacgggca aaagtgcttc
     7921 gatagagagg gggttggcgg cgcatttgtg tcccaaaaaa cagccccaat tgccccaatt
     7981 gaccccaaat tgacccagta gcggacccaa ccccggcgag agcccccttc accccacata
     8041 tcaaacctcc cccggttccc acacttgccg ttaagggcgt agggtactgc agtctggaat
     8101 ctacgcttgt tcagactttg tactagtttc tttgtctggc catccgggta acccatgccg
     8161 gacgcaaaat agactactga aaattttttt gctttgtggt tgggacttta gccaagggta
     8221 taaaagacca ccgtccccga attacctttc ctcttctttt ctctctctcc ttgtcaactc
     8281 acacccgaag gatccACAAc cacaATGGAT AAGAAATACT CCATTGGCCT GGACATCGGA
     8341 ACCAACTCCG TGGGTTGGGC CGTGATCACC GATGAGTACA AGGTGCCCTC TAAGAAATTC
     8401 AAGGTCCTGG GCAACACCGA CCGACACTCC ATCAAGAAGA ACCTGATCGG CGCTCTGCTC
     8461 TTCGACTCTG GCGAGACTGC TGAGGCCACC CGACTGAAGC GAACCGCTCG AAGACGATAC
     8521 ACCCGAAGAA AGAACCGAAT CTGTTACCTG CAGGAGATCT TCTCTAACGA GATGGCCAAG
     8581 GTGGACGACT CTTTCTTCCA CCGACTGGAG GAGTCTTTCC TGGTGGAGGA GGACAAGAAG
     8641 CACGAGCGAC ACCCCATCTT CGGCAACATC GTGGACGAGG TGGCCTACCA CGAGAAGTAC
     8701 CCCACCATCT ACCACCTGCG AAAGAAGCTG GTGGACTCTA CCGACAAGGC CGACCTGCGA
     8761 CTGATCTACC TGGCCCTGGC CCACATGATC AAGTTCCGAG GCCACTTCCT GATCGAGGGC
     8821 GACCTGAACC CCGACAACTC TGACGTGGAC AAGCTGTTCA TCCAGCTGGT GCAGACCTAC
     8881 AACCAGCTCT TCGAAGAGAA CCCCATTAAC GCTTCTGGCG TGGATGCTAA GGCCATCCTG
     8941 TCTGCCCGAC TGTCTAAGTC TCGACGACTC GAGAACCTGA TTGCTCAGCT CCCCGGAGAG
     9001 AAGAAGAACG GTCTGTTCGG AAACCTGATT GCTCTGTCCC TGGGTCTGAC CCCTAACTTC
     9061 AAGTCCAACT TCGATCTGGC TGAGGACGCT AAGCTGCAGC TGTCTAAGGA CACCTACGAC
     9121 GATGACCTGG ATAACCTGCT CGCCCAGATT GGCGACCAGT ACGCCGACCT GTTCCTGGCC
     9181 GCCAAGAACC TGTCTGACGC CATCCTGCTG TCTGACATCC TGCGAGTGAA CACCGAGATC
     9241 ACCAAGGCCC CCCTGTCTGC CTCCATGATT AAGCGATACG ATGAGCACCA CCAGGATCTG
     9301 ACCCTCCTCA AGGCTCTGGT CCGACAGCAG CTGCCCGAGA AGTACAAGGA GATTTTCTTC
     9361 GACCAGTCTA AGAACGGCTA CGCCGGCTAC ATCGACGGCG GCGCCTCTCA GGAGGAGTTC
     9421 TACAAGTTCA TTAAGCCCAT CCTGGAGAAG ATGGACGGAA CCGAGGAACT GCTCGTGAAG
     9481 CTGAACCGAG AGGACCTCCT GCGAAAGCAG CGAACCTTCG ACAACGGCTC TATCCCCCAC
     9541 CAGATCCACC TGGGCGAGCT GCACGCCATC CTGCGACGAC AGGAGGACTT CTACCCCTTC
     9601 CTGAAGGACA ACCGAGAGAA GATCGAGAAG ATCCTGACCT TCCGAATCCC CTACTACGTG
     9661 GGaCCCCTGG CCCGAGGaAA CTCTCGATTC GCtTGGATGA CCCGAAAGTC TGAGGAGACT
     9721 ATTACCCCCT GGAACTTCGA GGAGGTGGTG GATAAGGGCG CCTCTGCTCA GTCTTTCATC
     9781 GAGCGAATGA CCAACTTCGA CAAGAACCTC CCCAACGAGA AGGTCCTGCC CAAGCACTCT
     9841 CTGCTCTACG AGTACTTCAC CGTCTACAAC GAGCTCACCA AGGTCAAGTA CGTGACCGAG
     9901 GGAATGCGAA AGCCCGCTTT CCTGTCTGGA GAGCAGAAGA AGGCTATTGT GGATCTGCTC
     9961 TTCAAGACTA ACCGAAAGGT CACCGTCAAG CAGCTGAAGG AGGATTACTT CAAGAAGATT
    10021 GAGTGTTTCG ATTCTGTCGA GATCTCCGGC GTCGAGGACC GATTCAACGC CTCTCTGGGT
    10081 ACCTACCACG ACCTGCTGAA GATTATCAAG GACAAGGATT TCCTGGATAA CGAGGAGAAC
    10141 GAGGATATTC TCGAGGACAT TGTCCTGACC CTCACCCTGT TCGAGGATCG AGAGATGATT
    10201 GAGGAGCGAC TCAAGACCTA CGCTCACCTG TTCGACGACA AGGTGATGAA GCAGCTGAAG
    10261 CGACGACGAT ACACCGGCTG GGGCCGACTG TCTCGAAAGC TGATCAACGG CATCCGAGAC
    10321 AAGCAGTCTG GCAAGACCAT CCTGGACTTC CTGAAGTCTG ACGGCTTCGC CAACCGAAAC
    10381 TTCATGCAGC TGATCCACGA CGACTCTCTG ACCTTCAAGG AGGACATCCA GAAGGCCCAG
    10441 GTGTCTGGCC AGGGCGACTC TCTGCACGAG CACATCGCCA ACCTGGCCGG CTCTCCCGCC
    10501 ATTAAGAAAG GTATCCTGCA GACCGTCAAG GTGGTCGATG AGCTCGTCAA GGTGATGGGC
    10561 CGACACAAGC CCGAGAACAT TGTCATTGAG ATGGCTCGAG AGAACCAGAC TACTCAGAAG
    10621 GGTCAGAAAA ACTCCCGAGA GCGAATGAAG CGAATTGAGG AAGGTATTAA GGAGCTGGGC
    10681 TCCCAGATTC TCAAGGAGCA TCCCGTGGAG AACACTCAGC TCCAGAACGA GAAGCTGTAC
    10741 CTGTACTATC TGCAGAACGG TCGAGACATG TACGTCGACC AGGAGCTGGA TATCAACCGA
    10801 CTCTCCGACT ACGATGTGGA CCACATTGTG CCCCAGTCCT TCCTGAAGGA CGATTCTATC
    10861 GATAACAAGG TGCTGACCCG ATCCGACAAG AACCGAGGCA AGTCTGACAA CGTGCCCTCC
    10921 GAGGAGGTGG TCAAGAAGAT GAAGAACTAC TGGCGACAGC TGCTGAACGC CAAGCTGATT
    10981 ACCCAGCGAA AGTTCGACAA CCTGACCAAG GCCGAGCGAG GCGGCCTGTC TGAGCTGGAC
    11041 AAGGCCGGCT TCATCAAGCG ACAGCTGGTG GAGACTCGAC AGATCACCAA GCACGTGGCC
    11101 CAGATCCTGG ACTCTCGAAT GAACACCAAG TACGACGAGA ACGACAAGCT GATCCGAGAG
    11161 GTGAAGGTGA TCACCCTGAA GTCTAAGCTG GTGTCTGACT TCCGAAAGGA CTTCCAGTTC
    11221 TACAAGGTGC GAGAGATTAA CAACTACCAC CACGCCCACG ATGCCTACCT GAACGCTGTC
    11281 GTGGGCACCG CCCTCATCAA GAAGTATCCC AAGCTGGAGT CCGAGTTCGT CTACGGCGAC
    11341 TACAAGGTCT ACGATGTGCG AAAAATGATT GCCAAGTCCG AGCAGGAGAT TGGCAAGGCT
    11401 ACCGCCAAGT ACTTCTTCTA CTCCAACATT ATGAACTTCT TCAAGACCGA GATTACCCTG
    11461 GCTAACGGCG AGATTCGAAA GCGACCCCTC ATTGAGACTA ACGGAGAGAC TGGTGAGATC
    11521 GTGTGGGACA AGGGACGAGA CTTCGCCACC GTGCGAAAGG TGCTGTCTAT GCCCCAGGTG
    11581 AACATCGTGA AGAAGACCGA GGTGCAGACC GGAGGTTTCT CTAAGGAGTC CATCCTGCCC
    11641 AAGCGAAACT CTGACAAGCT GATCGCCCGA AAGAAGGACT GGGACCCCAA GAAGTACGGA
    11701 GGTTTCGACT CTCCCACCGT GGCTTACTCT GTGCTGGTGG TGGCCAAGGT GGAGAAGGGC
    11761 AAGTCTAAGA AGCTGAAGTC TGTGAAGGAG CTGCTGGGCA TTACCATCAT GGAGCGATCT
    11821 TCTTTCGAGA AGAACCCCAT TGACTTCCTG GAGGCCAAGG GATACAAGGA GGTGAAGAAA
    11881 GATCTGATTA TCAAGCTCCC CAAGTACTCT CTGTTCGAGC TGGAGAACGG ACGAAAGCGA
    11941 ATGCTGGCCT CTGCCGGCGA GCTGCAGAAG GGAAACGAGC TGGCCCTGCC CTCCAAGTAC
    12001 GTCAACTTCC TGTACCTCGC CTCCCATTAC GAGAAGCTGA AGGGCTCTCC CGAGGATAAC
    12061 GAGCAGAAGC AGCTCTTCGT GGAGCAGCAT AAGCACTACC TGGACGAGAT CATCGAGCAG
    12121 ATTTCTGAGT TCTCTAAGCG AGTGATCCTG GCTGACGCCA ACCTGGATAA GGTGCTGTCT
    12181 GCTTACAACA AGCACCGAGA CAAGCCCATT CGAGAGCAGG CTGAGAACAT CATTCACCTG
    12241 TTCACCCTGA CCAACCTGGG AGCCCCCGCT GCCTTCAAGT ACTTCGACAC CACCATCGAC
    12301 CGAAAGCGAT ACACCTCTAC CAAGGAGGTG CTGGACGCCA CCCTGATCCA CCAGTCTATC
    12361 ACCGGCCTGT ACGAGACTCG AATCGACCTG TCTCAGCTGG GCGGCGACTC TCGAGCCGAC
    12421 CCCAAGAAGA AGCGAAAGGT GTAAGCTAGC CTCATGTAAT TAGTTATGTC ACGCTTACAT
    12481 TCACGCCCTC CCCCCACATC CGCTCTAACC GAAAAGGAAG GAGTTAGACA ACCTGAAGTC
    12541 TAGGTCCCTA TTTATTTTTT TATAGTTATG TTAGTATTAA GAACGTTATT TATATTTCAA
    12601 ATTTTTCTTT TTTTTCTGTA CAGACGCGTG TACGCATGTA ACATTATACT GAAAACCTTG
    12661 CTTGAGAAGG TTTTGGGACG CTCGAAGGCT TTAATTTGCA AGCTTGGCGG TCT
//
