>Addgene plasmid #129661 | JME5000 | addgene full sequence | sequence record 311574 | Addgene NGS Result
TCTTCCTGCAGTCCGGCAAAAAAGGGCAAGGTGTCACCACCCTGCCCTTTTTCTTTAAAACCGAAAAGAT
TACTTCGCGTTATGCAGGCTTCCTCGCTCACTGACTCGCTGCGCTCGGTCGTTCGGCTGCGGCGAGCGGT
ATCAGCTCACTCAAAGGCGGTAATACGGTTATCCACAGAATCAGGGGATAACGCAGGAAAGAACATGTGA
GCAAAAGGCCAGCAAAAGGCCAGGAACCGTAAAAAGGCCGCGTTGCTGGCGTTTTTCCACAGGCTCCGCC
CCCCTGACGAGCATCACAAAAATCGACGCTCAAGTCAGAGGTGGCGAAACCCGACAGGACTATAAAGATA
CCAGGCGTTTCCCCCTGGAAGCTCCCTCGTGCGCTCTCCTGTTCCGACCCTGCCGCTTACCGGATACCTG
TCCGCCTTTCTCCCTTCGGGAAGCGTGGCGCTTTCTCATAGCTCACGCTGTAGGTATCTCAGTTCGGTGT
AGGTCGTTCGCTCCAAGCTGGGCTGTGTGCACGAACCCCCCGTTCAGCCCGACCGCTGCGCCTTATCCGG
TAACTATCGTCTTGAGTCCAACCCGGTAAGACACGACTTATCGCCACTGGCAGCAGCCACTGGTAACAGG
ATTAGCAGAGCGAGGTATGTAGGCGGTGCTACAGAGTTCTTGAAGTGGTGGCCTAACTACGGCTACACTA
GAAGAACAGTATTTGGTATCTGCGCTCTGCTGAAGCCAGTTACCTTCGGAAAAAGAGTTGGTAGCTCTTG
ATCCGGCAAACAAACCACCGCTGGTAGCGGTGGTTTTTTTGTTTGCAAGCAGCAGATTACGCGCAGAAAA
AAAGGATCTCAAGAAGATCCTTTGATCTTTTCTACGGGGTCTGACGCTCAGTGGAACGAAAACTCACGTT
AAGGGATTTTGGTCATGAGATTATCAAAAAGGATCTTCACCTAGATCCTTTTAAATTAAAAATGAAGTTT
TAAATCAATCTAAAGTATATATGAGTAAACTTGGTCTGACAGTTACCAATGCTTAATCAGTGAGGCACCT
ATCTCAGCGATCTGTCTATTTCGTTCATCCATAGTTGCCTGACTCCCCGTCGTGTAGATAACTACGATAC
GGGAGGGCTTACCATCTGGCCCCAGTGCTGCAATGATACCGCGCGACCCACGCTCACCGGCTCCAGATTT
ATCAGCAATAAACCAGCCAGCCGGAAGGGCCGAGCGCAGAAGTGGTCCTGCAACTTTATCCGCCTCCATC
CAGTCTATTAATTGTTGCCGGGAAGCTAGAGTAAGTAGTTCGCCAGTTAATAGTTTGCGCAACGTTGTTG
CCATTGCTACAGGCATCGTGGTGTCACGCTCGTCGTTTGGTATGGCTTCATTCAGCTCCGGTTCCCAACG
ATCAAGGCGAGTTACATGATCCCCCATGTTGTGCAAAAAAGCGGTTAGCTCCTTCGGTCCTCCGATCGTT
GTCAGAAGTAAGTTGGCCGCAGTGTTATCACTCATGGTTATGGCAGCACTGCATAATTCTCTTACTGTCA
TGCCATCCGTAAGATGCTTTTCTGTGACTGGTGAGTACTCAACCAAGTCATTCTGAGAATAGTGTATGCG
GCGACCGAGTTGCTCTTGCCCGGCGTCAATACGGGATAATACCGCGCCACATAGCAGAACTTTAAAAGTG
CTCATCATTGGAAAACGTTCTTCGGGGCGAAAACTCTCAAGGATCTTACCGCTGTTGAGATCCAGTTCGA
TGTAACCCACTCGTGCACCCAACTGATCTTCAGCATCTTTTACTTTCACCAGCGTTTCTGGGTGAGCAAA
AACAGGAAGGCAAAATGCCGCAAAAAAGGGAATAAGGGCGACACGGAAATGTTGAATACTCATACTCTTC
CTTTTTCAATATTATTGAAGCATTTATCAGGGTTATTGTCTCATGAGCGGATACATATTTGAATGTATTT
AGAAAAATAAACAAATAGGGGTTCCGCGCACATTTCCCCGAAAAGTGCCACCTGACGTCTAAGAAACCAT
TATTATCATGACATTAACCTATAAAAATAGGCGTATCACGAGGCAGAATTTCAGATAAAAAAAATCCTTA
GCTTTCGCTAAGGATGATTTCTGGAATTCGAAGAGCCTCTGACCTGACGTCCCCAGTTGCAAAAGTTGAC
ACAACTCTAGATCTGCTTCCAAATATAGAATCATAACAAGGGTTAGGGTGTGATTATATAATATTGGTCT
TAATTGATGTGCTAGGGCTTTAAAAGTTGGTTAAAATAACGCTCTAATGCCTTTTTAATATATTGTCTTT
TTCAAAATCTCAAATCGGACACTTCTTCGTGTATGAGACTCCATTTTTTGGCTCCGTCACGTGATATGTA
TTATCAGCTATAGTGGTGTAAACAAAGTTTTTTACTAGCTGTAATGGCATTTTGTCGGAGTGGTAAATCG
CCTTCTTGTTGTGCGTTCGAGTTCTGGACTCTGCACTGGGCTACTTTGAAAAATACCTCTAATGCGCCGA
TGGTTTAGTGGTAAAATCCATCGTTGCCATCGATGGGCCCCCGGTTCGAGAGACGGGGCCGGCCATCTGG
GCCCTAGAGCAATACGCAAACCGCCTCTCCCCGCGCGTTGGCCGATTCATTAATGCAGCTGGCACGACAG
GTTTCCCGACTGGAAAGCGGGCAGTGAGCGCAACGCAATTAATGTGAGTTAGCTCACTCATTAGGCACCC
CAGGCTTTACACTTTATGCTTCCGGCTCGTATGTTGTGTGGAATTGTGAGCGGATAACAATTTCACACAT
ACTAGAGAAAGAGGAGAAATACTAGATGGCTTCCTCCGAAGACGTTATCAAAGAGTTCATGCGTTTCAAA
GTTCGTATGGAAGGTTCCGTTAACGGTCACGAGTTCGAAATCGAAGGTGAAGGTGAAGGTCGTCCGTACG
AAGGTACCCAGACCGCTAAACTGAAAGTTACCAAAGGTGGTCCGCTGCCGTTCGCTTGGGACATCCTGTC
CCCGCAGTTCCAGTACGGTTCCAAAGCTTACGTTAAACACCCGGCTGACATCCCGGACTACCTGAAACTG
TCCTTCCCGGAAGGTTTCAAATGGGAACGTGTTATGAACTTCGAAGACGGTGGTGTTGTTACCGTTACCC
AGGACTCCTCCCTGCAAGACGGTGAGTTCATCTACAAAGTTAAACTGCGTGGTACCAACTTCCCGTCCGA
CGGTCCGGTTATGCAGAAAAAAACCATGGGTTGGGAAGCTTCCACCGAACGTATGTACCCGGAAGACGGT
GCTCTGAAAGGTGAAATCAAAATGCGTCTGAAACTGAAAGACGGTGGTCACTACGACGCTGAAGTTAAAA
CCACCTACATGGCTAAAAAACCGGTTCAGCTGCCGGGTGCTTACAAAACCGACATCAAACTGGACATCAC
CTCCCACAACGAAGACTACACCATCGTTGAACAGTACGAACGTGCTGAAGGTCGTCACTCCACCGGTGCT
TAATAACGCTGATAGTGCTAGTGTAGATCGCTACTAGAGCCAGGCATCAAATAAAACGAAAGGCTCAGTC
GAAAGACTGGGCCTTTCGTTTTATCTGTTGTTTGTCGGTGAACGCTCTCTACTAGAGTCACACTGGCTCA
CCTTCGGGTGGGCCTTTCTGCGTTTATATAGGCCATCTGGGCCGGGGGCGTCTCTGAGCTAGAAATAGCA
AGTTAAAATAAGGCTAGTCCGTTATCAACTTGAAAAAGTGGCACCGAGTCGGTGCTTTTTTTTACGTCTA
AGAAACCATTATTATCATGACATTAACCTATAAAAATAGGCGTATCACGAGGCCCAGATCCTCTAGAGTC
GAAGCGGCCGCTATGTCTGATAAAAGGATGTAACATAGGCAAGCTGCTCGTGAGTGTTGAGTACGAACCT
TAGATCCAAATCACCCGCACCCACGGATATACTTGCTTGAATATACAGTAGTATGCGGCCGCTAGGTCTG
TTATCCCTAGATCGATATAGAGACTGGGTTGGCGGCGCATTTGTGTCCCAAAAAACAGCCCCAATTGCCC
CAATTGACCCCAAATTGACCCAGTAGCGGACCCAACCCCGGCGAGAGCCCCCTTCACCCCACATATCAAA
CCTCCCCCGGTTCCCACACTTGCCGTTAAGGGCGTAGGGTACTGCAGTCTGGAATCTACGCTTGTTCAGA
CTTTGTACTAGTTTCTTTGTCTGGCCATCCGGGTAACCCATGCCGGACGCAAAATAGACTACTGAAAATT
TTTTTGCTTTGTGGTTGGGACTTTAGCCAAGGGTATAAAAGACCACCGTCCCCGAATTACCTTTCCTCTT
CTTTTCTCTCTCTCCTTGTCAACTCACACCCGAAGGATCGGATCCACAATGTCCACAAAACATCTGTTCA
ACGAGACTGACGAGCTCGTGCTCAAGTCTCTCGAGGGAGTTCAGGCTTCCCGATCAGCGTCCATTCTCTC
CCACAGATTCAAGGTGCTCTACAACGGAACCCATTCCGCTGACCGAGTTGCAGTTCTTTCTGGAGGAGGC
TCTGGCCACGAGCCTGCCCACGCCGGCTTTGTGGGAGACAACATGCTGACCGGTGCCATCTGTGGCCCCG
TCTTCGCGTCCCCTTCAGCCAAGCAGGTCGAGGCCGGCTGCAAGCTCGTGCCCTCCGACAAGGGTCATAT
TCTGGTCGTCACCAACTACACCGGCGACATGTTGCATTTTGGCCTCGCGGCCGAGAAGCTCAAGTCTCAG
GGCCACAAGGTCGGCATCATTAAGTCTGCCGACGATGTGGCTGTCGACCGAAAGAGCGGTGGTCTGGTCG
GTCGACGAGGACTGGCTGGAACTGTGCTTCTGGACAAGATTGTCGGAGGAGCTGCCTGGGACAAGCTGTC
CTTTGATGAATGCATGGCCATTGGAACCGAGGTGGCCGAGAACACCGCAACCGCCTCAATTGGACTGGAC
TACTGCCACGTTCCTGGTCGATCCGTTGAGAACCACGTGTCGCTCGACCAGAACGAGTGTCAATTCGGCC
TGGGTATTCACAATGAGCCCGGAGTCAAGACCATCAACCCCGTGCCTGCCCCTGAGTCCATGGTTGATAC
TCTGCTCAAGTACCTAGTTTCGCAGGACGACCCCGAGCGATCCTTCGTAAAGTTCAAGGAGGGCGACGAG
GTCATTCTCCTGGCCAACAACCTCGGTGGAATTTCCACCATTGAGATGCGGGCTGCTGTCCAGCTTGCCC
GAGAGCAACTCGAGAAGACCCACAAGATCAAGTCTGTGCGAGTTCTGTGCGGCACCTTCATGAGCTCTCT
CAACGCTCCCGGCTTCTCTATCACCCTGGTGAACCTGTCTAACGGCTCCCACAGCAAGAACGTGCTCAAG
TACCTGGACGCTGTGTCCGACGCCCCTGCCTGGGTCAATGTGGCCCCTCCTACCTCGGTCAAGCCCTTTA
TCAACGAGGACAAGATCTTCGACGACGAGACTTCCAACATTAAGGCTCCCACACTGGACATTCCTGAACA
GACCGTGGTTGCTGCTCTCACTCAGGCCTCCCAGAACATTATCAAGGCCGAGCCTCAGCTTACTGCATGG
GATACCGAAATGGGCGACGGAGACTGTGGACACACCATTGAACATGGCTGCCGAGCTCTTCTCGAGTACC
TCAACAAGAACAAGAGCGACCCAAAGGCTCTCGAGATCATCCCCATTGTGCGGGCTGTCGTTCACATCAC
CGAGGAGGATATGGGAGGCACCCTGGGAGCTATCTTCGGCATTTTTTTTGCCTCTTTCCTTAACGCTCTT
CTGCTGGACCCTCTGTCCCATAAGACTGATGTCAATGTGACTGATAAGCTCGTCAACGCTGCTAACACCG
GTCTGGAAAGTCTCATGAACCACACTCCTGCTCGACCTGGTGACCGAACTGTCATGGACGTGTTGATCCC
CTACGTGCAGTCTCTGGTGTCCACCAAGGATATCAAGGAGGCCGCTCTCAAGGCCAAGCAGGCTGCCGAG
GGCACCAAGAAGATCAAGCCTCGTCTTGGACGAGCAGTCTATGTTGGGGAGAAGGACGGTGAGCTTCCTC
CCGACCCTGGAGCTTGGGCTGTCTACGAGCTGGTTGATGGTTTTGCCAACCACAAGTAGCCTAGGGTGTC
TGTGGTATCTAAGCTATTTATCACTCTTTACAACTTCTACCTCAACTATCTACTTTAATAAATGAATATC
GTTTATTCTCTATGATTACTGTATATGCGTTCCTCTAAGACAAATCGAATGACGGGGCCCTTTCGTCACG
CGCGTTTCGGTGATGACGGTGAAAACCTCTGACACATGCAGCTCCCGGTGACGGTCACAGCTTGTCTGTA
AGCGGATGCCGGGAGCAGACAAGCCCGTCAGGGCGCGTCAGCGGGTGTTGGCGGGTGTCGGGGCTGGCTT
AACTATGCGGCATCAGAGCAGATTGTACTGAGAGTGCACCATATGCGGTGTGAAATACCGCACAGATGCG
TAAGGAGAAAATACCGCATCAGGCGCCATTCGCCATTCAGGCTGCGCAACTGTTGGGAAGGGCGATCGGT
GCGGGCCTCTTCGCTATTACGCCAGCTGGCGAAAGGGGGATGTGCTGCAAGGCGATTAAGTTGGGTAACG
CCAGGGTTTTCCCAGTCACGACGTTGTAAAACGACGGCCAGTGAATTCGAGCTCGGTACCCGCTTTTCGT
AGATAATGGAATACAAATGGATATCCAGAGTATACACATGGATAGTATACACTGACACGACAATTCTGTA
TCTCTTTATGTTAACTACTGTGAGGCGTTAAATAGAGCTTGATATATAAAATGTTACATTTCACAGTCTG
AACTTTTGCAGATTACCTAATTTGGTAAGATATTAATTATGAACTGAAAGTTGATGGCATCCCTAAATTT
GATGAAAGGGGGAACCCCCGGGTTCGAAGGTACCAAGGAAGCATGCGGTACCCGAATTCGCTTCGATCGC
GTATCGATGATACGCGTCCATGGTGAGGTGTCTCACAAGTGCCGTGCAGTCCCGCCCCCACTTGCTTCTC
TTTGTGTGTAGTGTACGTACATTATCGAGAGGGTTGTTCCCGCCCACCTCGATCCGGCATGCTGAGGTGT
CTCACAAGTGCCGTGCAGTCCCGCCCCCACTTGCTTCTCTTTGTGTGTAGTGTACGTACATTATCGAGAG
GGTTGTTCCCGCCCACCTCGATCCGACATGYTGAGGTGTCTCACAAGTGCCGTGCAGTCCCGCCCCCACT
TGCTTCTCTTTGTGTGTAGTGTACGTACATTATCGAGAGGGTTGTTCCCGCCCACCTCGATCCGGCATGC
TGAGGTGTCTCACAAGTGCCGTGCAGTCCCGCCCCCACTTGCTTCTCTTTGTGTGTAGTGTACGTACATT
ATCGAGAGGGTTGTTCCCGCCCACCTCGATCCGGCATGCTGAGGTGTCTCACAAGTGCCGTGCAGTCCCG
CCCCCACTTGCTTCTCTTTGTGTGTAGTGTACGTACATTATCGAGAGGGTTGTTCCCGCCCACCTCGATC
CGGCATGCTGAGGTGTCTCACAAGTGCCGTGCAGTCCCGCCCCCACTTGCTTCTCTTTGTGTGTAGTGTA
CGTACATTATCGAGAGGGTTGTTCCCGCCCACCTCGATCCGGCATGCTGAGGTGTCTCACAAGTGCCGTG
CAGTCCCGCCCCCACTTGCTTCTCTTTGTGTGTAGTGTACGTACATTATCGAGAGGGTTGTTCCCGCCCA
CCTCGATCCGGCATGCTGAGGTGTCTCACAAGTGCCGTGCAGTCCCGCCCCCACTTGCTTCTCTTTGTGT
GTAGTGTACGTACATTATCGAGAGGGTTGTTCCCGCCCACCTCGATCCGGCATGCACTGATCACGGGCAA
AAGTGCTTCGATAGAGAGGGGGTTGGCGGCGCATTTGTGTCCCAAAAAACAGCCCCAATTGCCCCAATTG
ACCCCAAATTGACCCAGTAGCGGACCCAACCCCGGCGAGAGCCCCCTTCACCCCACATATCAAACCTCCC
CCGGTTCCCACACTTGCCGTTAAGGGCGTAGGGTACTGCAGTCTGGAATCTACGCTTGTTCAGACTTTGT
ACTAGTTTCTTTGTCTGGCCATCCGGGTAACCCATGCCGGACGCAAAATAGACTACTGAAAATTTTTTTG
CTTTGTGGTTGGGACTTTAGCCAAGGGTATAAAAGACCACCGTCCCCGAATTACCTTTCCTCTTCTTTTC
TCTCTCTCCTTGTCAACTCACACCCGAAGACAACCACAATGGATAAGAAATACTCCATTGGCCTGGACAT
CGGAACCAACTCCGTGGGTTGGGCCGTGATCACCGATGAGTACAAGGTGCCCTCTAAGAAATTCAAGGTC
CTGGGCAACACCGACCGACACTCCATCAAGAAGAACCTGATCGGCGCTCTGCTCTTCGACTCTGGCGAGA
CTGCTGAGGCCACCCGACTGAAGCGAACCGCTCGAAGACGATACACCCGAAGAAAGAACCGAATCTGTTA
CCTGCAGGAGATCTTCTCTAACGAGATGGCCAAGGTGGACGACTCTTTCTTCCACCGACTGGAGGAGTCT
TTCCTGGTGGAGGAGGACAAGAAGCACGAGCGACACCCCATCTTCGGCAACATCGTGGACGAGGTGGCCT
ACCACGAGAAGTACCCCACCATCTACCACCTGCGAAAGAAGCTGGTGGACTCTACCGACAAGGCCGACCT
GCGACTGATCTACCTGGCCCTGGCCCACATGATCAAGTTCCGAGGCCACTTCCTGATCGAGGGCGACCTG
AACCCCGACAACTCTGACGTGGACAAGCTGTTCATCCAGCTGGTGCAGACCTACAACCAGCTCTTCGAAG
AGAACCCCATTAACGCTTCTGGCGTGGATGCTAAGGCCATCCTGTCTGCCCGACTGTCTAAGTCTCGACG
ACTCGAGAACCTGATTGCTCAGCTCCCCGGAGAGAAGAAGAACGGTCTGTTCGGAAACCTGATTGCTCTG
TCCCTGGGTCTGACCCCTAACTTCAAGTCCAACTTCGATCTGGCTGAGGACGCTAAGCTGCAGCTGTCTA
AGGACACCTACGACGATGACCTGGATAACCTGCTCGCCCAGATTGGCGACCAGTACGCCGACCTGTTCCT
GGCCGCCAAGAACCTGTCTGACGCCATCCTGCTGTCTGACATCCTGCGAGTGAACACCGAGATCACCAAG
GCCCCCCTGTCTGCCTCCATGATTAAGCGATACGATGAGCACCACCAGGATCTGACCCTCCTCAAGGCTC
TGGTCCGACAGCAGCTGCCCGAGAAGTACAAGGAGATTTTCTTCGACCAGTCTAAGAACGGCTACGCCGG
CTACATCGACGGCGGCGCCTCTCAGGAGGAGTTCTACAAGTTCATTAAGCCCATCCTGGAGAAGATGGAC
GGAACCGAGGAACTGCTCGTGAAGCTGAACCGAGAGGACCTCCTGCGAAAGCAGCGAACCTTCGACAACG
GCTCTATCCCCCACCAGATCCACCTGGGCGAGCTGCACGCCATCCTGCGACGACAGGAGGACTTCTACCC
CTTCCTGAAGGACAACCGAGAGAAGATCGAGAAGATCCTGACCTTCCGAATCCCCTACTACGTGGGACCC
CTGGCCCGAGGAAACTCTCGATTCGCTTGGATGACCCGAAAGTCTGAGGAGACTATTACCCCCTGGAACT
TCGAGGAGGTGGTGGATAAGGGCGCCTCTGCTCAGTCTTTCATCGAGCGAATGACCAACTTCGACAAGAA
CCTCCCCAACGAGAAGGTCCTGCCCAAGCACTCTCTGCTCTACGAGTACTTCACCGTCTACAACGAGCTC
ACCAAGGTCAAGTACGTGACCGAGGGAATGCGAAAGCCCGCTTTCCTGTCTGGAGAGCAGAAGAAGGCTA
TTGTGGATCTGCTCTTCAAGACTAACCGAAAGGTCACCGTCAAGCAGCTGAAGGAGGATTACTTCAAGAA
GATTGAGTGTTTCGATTCTGTCGAGATCTCCGGCGTCGAGGACCGATTCAACGCCTCTCTGGGTACCTAC
CACGACCTGCTGAAGATTATCAAGGACAAGGATTTCCTGGATAACGAGGAGAACGAGGATATTCTCGAGG
ACATTGTCCTGACCCTCACCCTGTTCGAGGATCGAGAGATGATTGAGGAGCGACTCAAGACCTACGCTCA
CCTGTTCGACGACAAGGTGATGAAGCAGCTGAAGCGACGACGATACACCGGCTGGGGCCGACTGTCTCGA
AAGCTGATCAACGGCATCCGAGACAAGCAGTCTGGCAAGACCATCCTGGACTTCCTGAAGTCTGACGGCT
TCGCCAACCGAAACTTCATGCAGCTGATCCACGACGACTCTCTGACCTTCAAGGAGGACATCCAGAAGGC
CCAGGTGTCTGGCCAGGGCGACTCTCTGCACGAGCACATCGCCAACCTGGCCGGCTCTCCCGCCATTAAG
AAAGGTATCCTGCAGACCGTCAAGGTGGTCGATGAGCTCGTCAAGGTGATGGGCCGACACAAGCCCGAGA
ACATTGTCATTGAGATGGCTCGAGAGAACCAGACTACTCAGAAGGGTCAGAAAAACTCCCGAGAGCGAAT
GAAGCGAATTGAGGAAGGTATTAAGGAGCTGGGCTCCCAGATTCTCAAGGAGCATCCCGTGGAGAACACT
CAGCTCCAGAACGAGAAGCTGTACCTGTACTATCTGCAGAACGGTCGAGACATGTACGTCGACCAGGAGC
TGGATATCAACCGACTCTCCGACTACGATGTGGACCACATTGTGCCCCAGTCCTTCCTGAAGGACGATTC
TATCGATAACAAGGTGCTGACCCGATCCGACAAGAACCGAGGCAAGTCTGACAACGTGCCCTCCGAGGAG
GTGGTCAAGAAGATGAAGAACTACTGGCGACAGCTGCTGAACGCCAAGCTGATTACCCAGCGAAAGTTCG
ACAACCTGACCAAGGCCGAGCGAGGCGGCCTGTCTGAGCTGGACAAGGCCGGCTTCATCAAGCGACAGCT
GGTGGAGACTCGACAGATCACCAAGCACGTGGCCCAGATCCTGGACTCTCGAATGAACACCAAGTACGAC
GAGAACGACAAGCTGATCCGAGAGGTGAAGGTGATCACCCTGAAGTCTAAGCTGGTGTCTGACTTCCGAA
AGGACTTCCAGTTCTACAAGGTGCGAGAGATTAACAACTACCACCACGCCCACGATGCCTACCTGAACGC
TGTCGTGGGCACCGCCCTCATCAAGAAGTATCCCAAGCTGGAGTCCGAGTTCGTCTACGGCGACTACAAG
GTCTACGATGTGCGAAAAATGATTGCCAAGTCCGAGCAGGAGATTGGCAAGGCTACCGCCAAGTACTTCT
TCTACTCCAACATTATGAACTTCTTCAAGACCGAGATTACCCTGGCTAACGGCGAGATTCGAAAGCGACC
CCTCATTGAGACTAACGGAGAGACTGGTGAGATCGTGTGGGACAAGGGACGAGACTTCGCCACCGTGCGA
AAGGTGCTGTCTATGCCCCAGGTGAACATCGTGAAGAAGACCGAGGTGCAGACCGGAGGTTTCTCTAAGG
AGTCCATCCTGCCCAAGCGAAACTCTGACAAGCTGATCGCCCGAAAGAAGGACTGGGACCCCAAGAAGTA
CGGAGGTTTCGACTCTCCCACCGTGGCTTACTCTGTGCTGGTGGTGGCCAAGGTGGAGAAGGGCAAGTCT
AAGAAGCTGAAGTCTGTGAAGGAGCTGCTGGGCATTACCATCATGGAGCGATCTTCTTTCGAGAAGAACC
CCATTGACTTCCTGGAGGCCAAGGGATACAAGGAGGTGAAGAAAGATCTGATTATCAAGCTCCCCAAGTA
CTCTCTGTTCGAGCTGGAGAACGGACGAAAGCGAATGCTGGCCTCTGCCGGCGAGCTGCAGAAGGGAAAC
GAGCTGGCCCTGCCCTCCAAGTACGTCAACTTCCTGTACCTCGCCTCCCATTACGAGAAGCTGAAGGGCT
CTCCCGAGGATAACGAGCAGAAGCAGCTCTTCGTGGAGCAGCATAAGCACTACCTGGACGAGATCATCGA
GCAGATTTCTGAGTTCTCTAAGCGAGTGATCCTGGCTGACGCCAACCTGGATAAGGTGCTGTCTGCTTAC
AACAAGCACCGAGACAAGCCCATTCGAGAGCAGGCTGAGAACATCATTCACCTGTTCACCCTGACCAACC
TGGGAGCCCCCGCTGCCTTCAAGTACTTCGACACCACCATCGACCGAAAGCGATACACCTCTACCAAGGA
GGTGCTGGACGCCACCCTGATCCACCAGTCTATCACCGGCCTGTACGAGACTCGAATCGACCTGTCTCAG
CTGGGCGGCGACTCTCGAGCCGACCCCAAGAAGAAGCGAAAGGTGTAAGCTAGCCTCATGTAATTAGTTA
TGTCACGCTTACATTCACGCCCTCCCCCCACATCCGCTCTAACCGAAAAGGAAGGAGTTAGACAACCTGA
AGTCTAGGTCCCTATTTATTTTTTTATAGTTATGTTAGTATTAAGAACGTTATTTATATTTCAAATTTTT
CTTTTTTTTCTGTACAGACGCGTGTACGCATGTAACATTATACTGAAAACCTTGCTTGAGAAGGTTTTGG
GACGCTCGAAGGCTTTAATTTGCAAGCTTGGCGGTCT
Features (pLannotate 1.2.2; 18 found; start..end, strand, type, name):
     12..69      +  terminator     his operon terminator: This putative transcriptin terminator from the E. coli his operon has a 2-bp deletion introduced during synthesis. Its efficiency has not been determined.
    264..852     -  rep_origin     ori: high-copy-number ColE1/pMB1/pBR322/pUC origin of replication
   1023..1883    -  CDS            AmpR: β-lactamase; bla; confers resistance to ampicillin, carbenicillin, and related antibiotics
   1884..1988    -  promoter       AmpR promoter: bla
   2078..2121    -  terminator     bacterial terminator: putative bacterial transcription terminator
   2600..2687    +  CDS            lacI (fragment): lac repressor; lacI; The lac repressor binds to the lac operator to inhibit transcription in E. coli. This inhibition can be relieved by adding lactose or isopropyl-β-D-thiogalactopyranoside (IPTG).
   2700..2721    +  protein_bind   CAP binding site: CAP binding activates transcription in the presence of cAMP. E. coli catabolite activator protein
   2736..2766    +  promoter       lac promoter: promoter for the E. coli lac operon
   2770..2792    +  protein_bind   lac operator (fragment): The lac repressor binds to the lac operator to inhibit transcription in E. coli. This inhibition can be relieved by adding lactose or isopropyl-β-D-thiogalactopyranoside (IPTG). lac repressor encoded by lacI
   2826..3500    +  CDS            mRFP1: mRFP1 is a basic (constitutively fluorescent) red fluorescent protein published in 2002, derived from Discosoma sp.. It is reported to be a somewhat slowly-maturing monomer with low acid sensitivity.
   3548..3619    +  terminator     rrnB T1 terminator: transcription terminator T1 from the E. coli rrnB gene
   3635..3662    +  terminator     T7Te terminator: phage T7 early transcription terminator
   3696..3765    +  misc_RNA       gRNA scaffold (fragment): guide RNA scaffold for the Streptococcus pyogenes CRISPR/Cas9 system
   6299..6332    +  CDS            rop (fragment): Rop protein, which maintains plasmids at low copy number; rop
   6434..6533    +  misc_feature   bom (fragment): basis of mobility region from pBR322
   6539..6696    -  CDS            lacZα (fragment): LacZα fragment of β-galactosidase; lacZ fragment
   8299..12402   +  CDS            cas9: CAS9_STRP1 - Also known as csn1 From Streptococcus pyogenes serotype M1.
  12446..12693   +  terminator     CYC1 terminator: S. cerevisiae CYC1; transcription terminator for CYC1
