[The description below was written by a language model from this plasmid's Addgene catalogue record, the feature table of its GenBank file and pLannotate feature annotations shown in this document.]
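Description:
JME5000 is an empty CRISPR/Cas9 backbone for the yeast Yarrowia lipolytica, built on the pSB1A3 BioBrick-type plasmid and intended to receive a guide RNA by Golden Gate cloning. In E. coli it is maintained at high copy through the pMB1/ColE1 origin and selected with ampicillin via the β-lactamase gene. In yeast it replicates episomally through annotated Yl-ARS1 and ARS-Cen1 elements and is selected with the EYK1 marker, which is placed between a TEF promoter and the LIP2 terminator. The held sequence records are about 12.7 kb and differ from one another by only a few bases.

The Cas9 cassette consists of a codon-optimised Streptococcus pyogenes Cas9 carrying a C-terminal SV40 nuclear localisation signal, driven by a hybrid promoter labelled p8UASxpr-Tef (upstream activating sequence repeats fused to a TEF promoter) and ended by the CYC1 terminator. The guide cassette uses a hybrid RNA polymerase III promoter, SCR1 fused to tRNA-Gly, followed downstream by the S. pyogenes sgRNA scaffold. Between the promoter and the scaffold sits a bacterial mRFP1 expression unit with a lac promoter, ribosome binding site and rrnB T1/T7Te terminators. Primer annotations indicate BsmBI and SfiI sites at its borders. This RFP module acts as a dropout reporter: replacing it with a target-specific spacer should yield colourless E. coli colonies, while uncut parental plasmid gives red ones.

According to the record, the plasmid belongs to a set of Y. lipolytica Cas9 vectors with different markers, designed for genome editing across diverse wild-type strains. Remnants of earlier cloning vectors (rop, bom and lacZα fragments) are also detected and appear non-functional.
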