Addgene plasmid #129661: JME5000
Purpose: (Empty Backbone) EYK1ex_CrisprCas9-yl_RFP: CAS9 vector with EYK1ex marker for gRNA cloning using GoldenGate
Depositing lab: Tristan Rossignol. Depositing organization: INRAE Jouy-en-Josas. Publication: A set of Yarrowia lipolytica CRISPR/Cas9 vectors for exploiting wild-type strain diversity. Larroude M, Trabelsi H, Nicaud JM, Rossignol T. Biotechnol Lett. 2020 Jan 23. pii: 10.1007/s10529-020-02805-4. doi: 10.1007/s10529-020-02805-4. PubMed 31974649.
Backbone
  Vector backbone: pSB1A3
  Backbone size (bp): 2000
  Vector type: Yeast Expression, CRISPR
  Selectable markers: EYK1
Growth in bacteria
  Bacterial resistance: Ampicillin, 100 μg/mL
  Growth temperature: 37°C
  Growth strain: DH5alpha
  Copy number: High Copy
Gene/Insert
  Cloning method: Restriction Enzyme
Terms and licenses: Academic/Nonprofit Terms; Industry Terms: Not Available to Industry
How to cite: JME5000 was a gift from Tristan Rossignol (Addgene plasmid # 129661 ; http://n2t.net/addgene:129661 ; RRID:Addgene_129661)
